>Addgene plasmid #143920 | TFORF1067 | addgene full sequence | sequence record 404584 | Addgene NGS Result
TTAATGTAGTCTTATGCAATACTCTTGTAGTCTTGCAACATGGTAACGATGAGTTAGCAACATGCCTTAC
AAGGAGAGAAAAAGCACCGTGCATGCCGATTGGTGGAAGTAAGGTGGTACGATCGTGCCTTATTAGGAAG
GCAACAGACGGGTCTGACATGGATTGGACGAACCACTGAATTGCCGCATTGCAGAGATATTGTATTTAAG
TGCCTAGCTCGATACATAAACGGGTCTCTCTGGTTAGACCAGATCTGAGCCTGGGAGCTCTCTGGCTAAC
TAGGGAACCCACTGCTTAAGCCTCAATAAAGCTTGCCTTGAGTGCTTCAAGTAGTGTGTGCCCGTCTGTT
GTGTGACTCTGGTAACTAGAGATCCCTCAGACCCTTTTAGTCAGTGTGGAAAATCTCTAGCAGTGGCGCC
CGAACAGGGACTTGAAAGCGAAAGGGAAACCAGAGGAGCTCTCTCGACGCAGGACTCGGCTTGCTGAAGC
GCGCACGGCAAGAGGCGAGGGGCGGCGACTGGTGAGTACGCCAAAAATTTTGACTAGCGGAGGCTAGAAG
GAGAGAGATGGGTGCGAGAGCGTCAGTATTAAGCGGGGGAGAATTAGATCGCGATGGGAAAAAATTCGGT
TAAGGCCAGGGGGAAAGAAAAAATATAAATTAAAACATATAGTATGGGCAAGCAGGGAGCTAGAACGATT
CGCAGTTAATCCTGGCCTGTTAGAAACATCAGAAGGCTGTAGACAAATACTGGGACAGCTACAACCATCC
CTTCAGACAGGATCAGAAGAACTTAGATCATTATATAATACAGTAGCAACCCTCTATTGTGTGCATCAAA
GGATAGAGATAAAAGACACCAAGGAAGCTTTAGACAAGATAGAGGAAGAGCAAAACAAAAGTAAGACCAC
CGCACAGCAAGCGGCCGCTGATCTTCAGACCTGGAGGAGGAGATATGAGGGACAATTGGAGAAGTGAATT
ATATAAATATAAAGTAGTAAAAATTGAACCATTAGGAGTAGCACCCACCAAGGCAAAGAGAAGAGTGGTG
CAGAGAGAAAAAAGAGCAGTGGGAATAGGAGCTTTGTTCCTTGGGTTCTTGGGAGCAGCAGGAAGCACTA
TGGGCGCAGCGTCAATGACGCTGACGGTACAGGCCAGACAATTATTGTCTGGTATAGTGCAGCAGCAGAA
CAATTTGCTGAGGGCTATTGAGGCGCAACAGCATCTGTTGCAACTCACAGTCTGGGGCATCAAGCAGCTC
CAGGCAAGAATCCTGGCTGTGGAAAGATACCTAAAGGATCAACAGCTCCTGGGGATTTGGGGTTGCTCTG
GAAAACTCATTTGCACCACTGCTGTGCCTTGGAATGCTAGTTGGAGTAATAAATCTCTGGAACAGATTTG
GAATCACACGACCTGGATGGAGTGGGACAGAGAAATTAACAATTACACAAGCTTAATACACTCCTTAATT
GAAGAATCGCAAAACCAGCAAGAAAAGAATGAACAAGAATTATTGGAATTAGATAAATGGGCAAGTTTGT
GGAATTGGTTTAACATAACAAATTGGCTGTGGTATATAAAATTATTCATAATGATAGTAGGAGGCTTGGT
AGGTTTAAGAATAGTTTTTGCTGTACTTTCTATAGTGAATAGAGTTAGGCAGGGATATTCACCATTATCG
TTTCAGACCCACCTCCCAACCCCGAGGGGACCCATGCATTGCATCTCAATTAGTCAGCAACCAGGTGTGG
AAAGTCCCCAGGCTCCCCAGCAGGCAGAAGTATGCAAAGCATGCGTCTCAATTAGTCAGCAACCATAGTC
CCGCCCCTAACTCCGCCCATCCCGCCCCTAACTCCGCCCAGTTCCGCCCATTCTCCGCCCCATGGCTGAC
TAATTTTTTTTATTTATGCAGAGGCCGAGGCCGCCTCGGCCTCTGAGCTATTCCAGAAGTAGTGAGGAGG
CTTTTTTGGAGGCCTAGGCTTTTGCAAAAAGCTTTCTAGAGGTACCACCGGAGCTTACCATGACCGAGTA
CAAGCCCACGGTGCGCCTCGCCACCCGCGACGACGTCCCCAGGGCCGTACGCACCCTCGCCGCCGCGTTC
GCCGACTACCCCGCCACGCGCCACACCGTCGATCCGGACCGCCACATCGAGCGGGTCACCGAGCTGCAAG
AACTCTTCCTCACGCGCGTCGGGCTCGACATCGGCAAGGTGTGGGTCGCGGACGACGGCGCCGCCGTGGC
GGTCTGGACCACGCCGGAGAGCGTCGAAGCGGGGGCGGTGTTCGCCGAGATCGGCCCGCGCATGGCCGAG
TTGAGCGGTTCCCGGCTGGCCGCGCAGCAACAGATGGAAGGCCTCCTGGCGCCGCACCGGCCCAAGGAGC
CCGCGTGGTTCCTGGCCACCGTCGGCGTCTCGCCCGACCACCAGGGCAAGGGTCTGGGCAGCGCCGTCGT
GCTCCCCGGAGTGGAGGCGGCCGAGCGCGCCGGGGTGCCCGCCTTCCTGGAGACCTCCGCGCCCCGCAAC
CTCCCCTTCTACGAGCGGCTCGGCTTCACCGTCACCGCCGACGTCGAGGTGCCCGAAGGACCGCGCACCT
GGTGCATGACCCGCAAGCCCGGTGCCAGTTAACGAATTCTAGATCTTGAGACAAATGGCAGTATTCATCC
ACAATTTTAAAAGAAAAGGGGGGATTGGGGGGTACAGTGCAGGGGAAAGAATAGTAGACATAATAGCAAC
AGACATACAAACTAAAGAATTACAAAAACAAATTACAAAAATTCAAAATTTTCGGGTTTATTACAGGGAC
AGCAGAGATCCACTTTGGCGCCGGCTCGAGGCCTGCAGGTGCAAAGATGGATAAAGTTTTAAACAGAGAG
GAATCTTTGCAGCTAATGGACCTTCTAGGTCTTGAAAGGAGTGGGAATTGGCTCCGGTGCCCGTCAGTGG
GCAGAGCGCACATCGCCCACAGTCCCCGAGAAGTTGGGGGGAGGGGTCGGCAATTGAACCGGTGCCTAGA
GAAGGTGGCGCGGGGTAAACTGGGAAAGTGATGTCGTGTACTGGCTCCGCCTTTTTCCCGAGGGTGGGGG
AGAACCGTATATAAGTGCAGTAGTCGCCGTGAACGTTCTTTTTCGCAACGGGTTTGCCGCCAGAACACAG
GTAAGTGCCGTGTGTGGTTCCCGCGGGCCTGGCCTCTTTACGGGTTATGGCCCTTGCGTGCCTTGAATTA
CTTCCACCTGGCTGCAGTACGTGATTCTTGATCCCGAGCTTCGGGTTGGAAGTGGGTGGGAGAGTTCGAG
GCCTTGCGCTTAAGGAGCCCCTTCGCCTCGTGCTTGAGTTGAGGCCTGGCCTGGGCGCTGGGGCCGCCGC
GTGCGAATCTGGTGGCACCTTCGCGCCTGTCTCGCTGCTTTCGATAAGTCTCTAGCCATTTAAAATTTTT
GATGACCTGCTGCGACGCTTTTTTTCTGGCAAGATAGTCTTGTAAATGCGGGCCAAGATCTGCACACTGG
TATTTCGGTTTTTGGGGCCGCGGGCGGCGACGGGGCCCGTGCGTCCCAGCGCACATGTTCGGCGAGGCGG
GGCCTGCGAGCGCGGCCACCGAGAATCGGACGGGGGTAGTCTCAAGCTGGCCGGCCTGCTCTGGTGCCTG
GCCTCGCGCCGCCGTGTATCGCCCCGCCCTGGGCGGCAAGGCTGGCCCGGTCGGCACCAGTTGCGTGAGC
GGAAAGATGGCCGCTTCCCGGCCCTGCTGCAGGGAGCTCAAAATGGAGGACGCGGCGCTCGGGAGAGCGG
GCGGGTGAGTCACCCACACAAAGGAAAAGGGCCTTTCCGTCCTCAGCCGTCGCTTCATGTGACTCCACGG
AGTACCGGGCGCCGTCCAGGCACCTCGATTAGTTCTCGAGCTTTTGGAGTACGTCGTCTTTAGGTTGGGG
GGAGGGGTTTTATGCGATGGAGTTTCCCCACACTGAGTGGGTGGAGACTGAAGTTAGGCCAGCTTGGCAC
TTGATGTAATTCTCCTTGGAATTTGCCCTTTTTGAGTTTGGATCTTGGTTCATTCTCAAGCCTCAGACAG
TGGTTCAAAGTTTTTTTCTTCCATTTCAGGTGTCGTGAGGCTAGCACCGCCACCATGCAGAGAGAGGCTG
CGTTCAGACTGGGGCACTGCCATCCCCTCCGCATCATGGGGTCTGTGGACCAAGAAGAGCCGAATGCACA
TAAGGTCGCCAGCCCACCCTCCGGACCCGCATACCCCGATGATGTCCTGGACTATGGCCTCAAGCCATAC
AGCCCCCTTGCTAGTCTCTCTGGCGAGCCCCCCGGCCGATTCGGAGAGCCGGATAGGGTAGGGCCGCAGA
AGTTTCTGAGCGCGGCCAAGCCAGCAGGGGCCTCGGGCCTGAGCCCTCGGATCGAGATCACTCCGTCCCA
CGAACTGATCCAGGCAGTGGGGCCCCTCCGCATGAGAGACGCGGGCCTCCTGGTGGAGCAGCCGCCCCTG
GCCGGGGTGGCCGCCAGCCCGAGGTTCACCCTGCCCGTGCCCGGCTTCGAGGGCTACCGCGAGCCGCTTT
GCTTGAGCCCCGCTAGCAGCGGCTCCTCTGCCAGCTTCATTTCTGACACCTTCTCCCCCTACACCTCGCC
CTGCGTCTCGCCCAATAACGGCGGGCCCGACGACCTGTGTCCGCAGTTTCAAAACATCCCTGCTCATTAT
TCCCCCAGAACCTCGCCAATAATGTCACCTCGAACCAGCCTCGCCGAGGACAGCTGCCTGGGCCGCCACT
CGCCCGTGCCCCGTCCGGCCTCCCGCTCCTCATCGCCTGGTGCCAAGCGGAGGCATTCGTGCGCCGAGGC
CTTGGTTGCCCTGCCGCCCGGAGCCTCACCCCAGCGCTCCCGGAGCCCCTCGCCGCAGCCCTCATCTCAC
GTGGCACCCCAGGACCACGGCTCCCCGGCTGGGTACCCCCCTGTGGCTGGCTCTGCCGTGATCATGGATG
CCCTGAACAGCCTCGCCACGGACTCGCCTTGTGGGATCCCCCCCAAGATGTGGAAGACCAGCCCTGACCC
CTCGCCGGTGTCTGCCGCCCCATCCAAGGCCGGCCTGCCTCGCCACATCTACCCGGCCGTGGAGTTCCTG
GGGCCCTGCGAGCAGGGCGAGAGGAGAAACTCGGCTCCAGAATCCATCCTGCTGGTTCCGCCCACTTGGC
CCAAGCCGCTGGTGCCTGCCATTCCCATCTGCAGCATCCCAGTGACTGCATCCCTCCCTCCACTTGAGTG
GCCGCTGTCCAGTCAGTCAGGCTCTTACGAGCTGCGGATCGAGGTGCAGCCCAAGCCACATCACCGGGCC
CACTATGAGACAGAAGGCAGCCGAGGGGCTGTCAAAGCTCCAACTGGAGGCCACCCTGTGGTTCAGCTCC
ATGGCTACATGGAAAACAAGCCTCTGGGACTTCAGATCTTCATTGGGACAGCTGATGAGCGGATCCTTAA
GCCGCACGCCTTCTACCAGGTGCACCGAATCACGGGGAAAACTGTCACCACCACCAGCTATGAGAAGATA
GTGGGCAACACCAAAGTCCTGGAGATACCCTTGGAGCCCAAAAACAACATGAGGGCAACCATCGACTGTG
CGGGGATCTTGAAGCTTAGAAACGCCGACATTGAGCTGCGGAAAGGCGAGACGGACATTGGAAGAAAGAA
CACGCGGGTGAGACTGGTTTTCCGAGTTCACATCCCAGAGTCCAGTGGCAGAATCGTCTCTTTACAGACT
GCATCTAACCCCATCGAGTGCTCCCAGCGATCTGCTCACGAGCTGCCCATGGTTGAAAGACAAGACACAG
ACAGCTGCCTGGTCTATGGCGGCCAGCAAATGATCCTCACGGGGCAGAACTTTACATCCGAGTCCAAAGT
TGTGTTTACTGAGAAGACCACAGATGGACAGCAAATTTGGGAGATGGAAGCCACGGTGGATAAGGACAAG
AGCCAGCCCAACATGCTTTTTGTTGAGATCCCTGAATATCGGAACAAGCATATCCGCACACCTGTAAAAG
TGAACTTCTACGTCATCAATGGGAAGAGAAAACGAAGTCAGCCTCAGCACTTTACCTACCACCCAGTCCC
AGCCATCAAGACGGAGCCCACGGATGAATATGACCCCACTCTGATCTGCAGCCCCACCCATGGAGGCCTG
GGGAGCCAGCCTTACTACCCCCAGCACCCGATGGTGGCCGAGTCCCCCTCCTGCCTCGTGGCCACCATGG
CTCCCTGCCAGCAGTTCCGCACGGGGCTCTCATCCCCTGACGCCCGCTACCAGCAACAGAACCCAGCGGC
CGTACTCTACCAGCGGAGCAAGAGCCTGAGCCCCAGCCTGCTGGGCTATCAGCAGCCGGCCCTCATGGCC
GCCCCGCTGTCCCTTGCGGACGCTCACCGCTCTGTGCTGGTGCACGCCGGCTCCCAGGGCCAGAGCTCAG
CCCTGCTCCACCCCTCTCCGACCAACCAGCAGGCCTCGCCTGTGATCCACTACTCACCCACCAACCAGCA
GCTGCGCTGCGGAAGCCACCAGGAGTTCCAGCACATCATGTACTGCGAGAATTTCGCACCAGGCACCACC
AGACCTGGCCCGCCCCCGGTCAGTCAAGGTCAGAGGCTGAGCCCGGGTTCCTACCCCACAGTCATTCAGC
AGCAGAATGCCACGAGCCAAAGAGCCGCCAAAAACGGACCCCCGGTCAGTGACCAAAAGGAAGTATTACC
TGCGGGGGTGACCATTAAACAGGAGCAGAACTTGGACCAGACCTACTTGGATGATGTTAATGAAATTATC
AGGAAGGAGTTTTCAGGACCTCCTGCCAGAAATCAGACGTAGTAATGAACTAGTCCGTAACTTGAAAGTA
TTTCGATTTCTTGGCTTTATATATCTTGTGGAAAGGACGACTACAGGACAATCAAAGCGTGTGCACGCGT
TAAGTCGACAATCAACCTCTGGATTACAAAATTTGTGAAAGATTGACTGGTATTCTTAACTATGTTGCTC
CTTTTACGCTATGTGGATACGCTGCTTTAATGCCTTTGTATCATGCTATTGCTTCCCGTATGGCTTTCAT
TTTCTCCTCCTTGTATAAATCCTGGTTGCTGTCTCTTTATGAGGAGTTGTGGCCCGTTGTCAGGCAACGT
GGCGTGGTGTGCACTGTGTTTGCTGACGCAACCCCCACTGGTTGGGGCATTGCCACCACCTGTCAGCTCC
TTTCCGGGACTTTCGCTTTCCCCCTCCCTATTGCCACGGCGGAACTCATCGCCGCCTGCCTTGCCCGCTG
CTGGACAGGGGCTCGGCTGTTGGGCACTGACAATTCCGTGGTGTTGTCGGGGAAATCATCGTCCTTTCCT
TGGCTGCTCGCCTGTGTTGCCACCTGGATTCTGCGCGGGACGTCCTTCTGCTACGTCCCTTCGGCCCTCA
ATCCAGCGGACCTTCCTTCCCGCGGCCTGCTGCCGGCTCTGCGGCCTCTTCCGCGTCTTCGCCTTCGCCC
TCAGACGAGTCGGATCTCCCTTTGGGCCGCCTCCCCGCGTCGACTTTAAGACCAATGACTTACAAGGCAG
CTGTAGATCTTAGCCACTTTTTAAAAGAAAAGGGGGGACTGGAAGGGCTAATTCACTCCCAACGAAGACA
AGATCTGCTTTTTGCTTGTACTGGGTCTCTCTGGTTAGACCAGATCTGAGCCTGGGAGCTCTCTGGCTAA
CTAGGGAACCCACTGCTTAAGCCTCAATAAAGCTTGCCTTGAGTGCTTCAAGTAGTGTGTGCCCGTCTGT
TGTGTGACTCTGGTAACTAGAGATCCCTCAGACCCTTTTAGTCAGTGTGGAAAATCTCTAGCAGTACGTA
TAGTAGTTCATGTCATCTTATTATTCAGTATTTATAACTTGCAAAGAAATGAATATCAGAGAGTGAGAGG
AACTTGTTTATTGCAGCTTATAATGGTTACAAATAAAGCAATAGCATCACAAATTTCACAAATAAAGCAT
TTTTTTCACTGCATTCTAGTTGTGGTTTGTCCAAACTCATCAATGTATCTTATCATGTCTGGCTCTAGCT
ATCCCGCCCCTAACTCCGCCCATCCCGCCCCTAACTCCGCCCAGTTCCGCCCATTCTCCGCCCCATGGCT
GACTAATTTTTTTTATTTATGCAGAGGCCGAGGCCGCCTCGGCCTCTGAGCTATTCCAGAAGTAGTGAGG
AGGCTTTTTTGGAGGCCTAGGGACGTACCCAATTCGCCCTATAGTGAGTCGTATTACGCGCGCTCACTGG
CCGTCGTTTTACAACGTCGTGACTGGGAAAACCCTGGCGTTACCCAACTTAATCGCCTTGCAGCACATCC
CCCTTTCGCCAGCTGGCGTAATAGCGAAGAGGCCCGCACCGATCGCCCTTCCCAACAGTTGCGCAGCCTG
AATGGCGAATGGG
[124 nt withheld, positions 8414-8537]
C
[91 nt withheld, positions 8539-8629]
A
[49 nt withheld, positions 8631-8679]
CCTTTGACGTTGGAGTCCACGTTCTTT
[37 nt withheld, positions 8707-8743]
ACCCTATCTCGGTCTATTCTTTTGATTTATAAGGGATTTTGCCGATTTCGGCCTATTGGTTAAAAAATGA
GCTGATTTAACAAAAATTTAACGCGAATTTTAACAAAATATTAACGCTTACAATTTAGGTGGCACTTTTC
GGGGAAATGTGCGCGGAACCCCTATTTGTTTATTTTTCTAAATACATTCAAATATGTATCCGCTCATGAG
ACAATAACCCTGATAAATGCTTCAATAATATTGAAAAAGGAAGAGTATGAGTATTCAACATTTCCGTGTC
GCCCTTATTCCCTTTTTTGCGGCATTTTGCCTTCCTGTTTTTGCTCACCCAGAAACGCTGGTGAAAGTAA
AAGATGCTGAAGATCAGTTGGGTGCACGAGTGGGTTACATCGAACTGGATCTCAACAGCGGTAAGATCCT
TGAGAGTTTTCGCCCCGAAGAACGTTTTCCAATGATGAGCACTTTTAAAGTTCTGCTATGTGGCGCGGTA
TTATCCCGTATTGACGCCGGGCAAGAGCAACTCGGTCGCCGCATACACTATTCTCAGAATGACTTGGTTG
AGTACTCACCAGTCACAGAAAAGCATCTTACGGATGGCATGACAGTAAGAGAATTATGCAGTGCTGCCAT
AACCATGAGTGATAACACTGCGGCCAACTTACTTCTGACAACGATCGGAGGACCGAAGGAGCTAACCGCT
TTTTTGCACAACATGGGGGATCATGTAACTCGCCTTGATCGTTGGGAACCGGAGCTGAATGAAGCCATAC
CAAACGACGAGCGTGACACCACGATGCCTGTAGCAATGGCAACAACGTTGCGCAAACTATTAACTGGCGA
ACTACTTACTCTAGCTTCCCGGCAACAATTAATAGACTGGATGGAGGCGGATAAAGTTGCAGGACCACTT
CTGCGCTCGGCCCTTCCGGCTGGCTGGTTTATTGCTGATAAATCTGGAGCCGGTGAGCGTGGGTCTCGCG
GTATCATTGCAGCACTGGGGCCAGATGGTAAGCCCTCCCGTATCGTAGTTATCTACACGACGGGGAGTCA
GGCAACTATGGATGAACGAAATAGACAGATCGCTGAGATAGGTGCCTCACTGATTAAGCATTGGTAACTG
TCAGACCAAGTTTACTCATATATACTTTAGATTGATTTAAAACTTCATTTTTAATTTAAAAGGATCTAGG
TGAAGATCCTTTTTGATAATCTCATGACCAAAATCCCTTAACGTGAGTTTTCGTTCCACTGAGCGTCAGA
CCCCGTAGAAAAGATCAAAGGATCTTCTTGAGATCCTTTTTTTCTGCGCGTAATCTGCTGCTTGCAAACA
AAAAAACCACCGCTACCAGCGGTGGTTTGTTTGCCGGATCAAGAGCTACCAACTCTTTTTCCGAAGGTAA
CTGGCTTCAGCAGAGCGCAGATACCAAATACTGTTCTTCTAGTGTAGCCGTAGTTAGGCCACCACTTCAA
GAACTCTGTAGCACCGCCTACATACCTCGCTCTGCTAATCCTGTTACCAGTGGCTGCTGCCAGTGGCGAT
AAGTCGTGTCTTACCGGGTTGGACTCAAGACGATAGTTACCGGATAAGGCGCAGCGGTCGGGCTGAACGG
GGGGTTCGTGCACACAGCCCAGCTTGGAGCGAACGACCTACACCGAACTGAGATACCTACAGCGTGAGCT
ATGAGAAAGCGCCACGCTTCCCGAAGGGAGAAAGGCGGACAGGTATCCGGTAAGCGGCAGGGTCGGAACA
GGAGAGCGCACGAGGGAGCTTCCAGGGGGAAACGCCTGGTATCTTTATAGTCCTGTCGGGTTTCGCCACC
TCTGACTTGAGCGTCGATTTTTGTGATGCTCGTCAGGGGGGCGGAGCCTATGGAAAAACGCCAGCAACGC
GGCCTTTTTACGGTTCCTGGCCTTTTGCTGGCCTTTTGCTCACATGTTCTTTCCTGCGTTATCCCCTGAT
TCTGTGGATAACCGTATTACCGCCTTTGAGTGAGCTGATACCGCTCGCCGCAGCCGAACGACCGAGCGCA
GCGAGTCAGTGAGCGAGGAAGCGGAAGAGCGCCCAATACGCAAACCGCCTCTCCCCGCGCGTTGGCCGAT
TCATTAATGCAGCTGGCACGACAGGTTTCCCGACTGGAAAGCGGGCAGTGAGCGCAACGCAATTAATGTG
AGTTAGCTCACTCATTAGGCACCCCAGGCTTTACACTTTATGCTTCCGGCTCGTATGTTGTGTGGAATTG
TGAGCGGATAACAATTTCACACAGGAAACAGCTATGACCATGATTACGCCAAGCGCGCAATTAACCCTCA
CTAAAGGGAACAAAAGCTGGAGCTGCAAGC
Features (pLannotate 1.2.2; 31 found; start..end, strand, type, name):
      5..231     +  promoter       RSV promoter: Rous sarcoma virus enhancer/promoter
    232..412     +  LTR            5' LTR (truncated): truncated 5' long terminal repeat (LTR) from HIV-1
    459..584     +  misc_feature   HIV-1 Ψ: packaging signal of human immunodeficiency virus type 1
    568..931     +  CDS            HIV-1 gag (fragment): gag protein from human immunodeficiency virus 1; gag
   1077..1310    +  misc_feature   RRE: The Rev response element (RRE) of HIV-1 allows for Rev-dependent mRNA export from the nucleus to the cytoplasm.
   1687..1713    +  CDS            Rev (fragment): human immunodeficiency virus 1 (HIV-1) Rev protein; rev; enhances nuclear export of unspliced and incompletely spliced viral mRNAs
   1720..1743    +  promoter       SV40 promoter (fragment): SV40 early promoter
   1744..1815    +  promoter       SV40 promoter (fragment): SV40 enhancer and early promoter
   1839..1974    +  rep_origin     SV40 ori: SV40 origin of replication
   2020..2616    +  CDS            PuroR (fragment): puromycin N-acetyltransferase; pac from Streptomyces; confers resistance to puromycin
   2665..2782    +  misc_feature   cPPT/CTS: central polypurine tract and central termination sequence of HIV-1
   2847..2913    +  CDS            small t antigen (fragment): SV40 (simian virus 40) small t antigen
   2920..4098    +  promoter       EF-1α promoter: strong constitutive promoter for human elongation factor EF-1α
   4178..6829    +  CDS            NFATC2: NFAC2_HUMAN - Also known as NFAT1, NFATP. Experimental evidence at protein level: Swiss-Prot protein existence level 1. Plays a role in the inducible expression of cytokine genes in T-cells, especially in the induction of the IL-2, IL-3, IL-4, TNF-alpha or GM-CSF. Promotes invasive migration through the activation of GPC6 expression and WNT5A signaling pathway. From Homo sapiens (Human).
   6845..6898    +  promoter       U6 promoter (fragment): RNA polymerase III promoter for human U6 snRNA
   6940..7528    +  misc_feature   WPRE: woodchuck hepatitis virus posttranscriptional regulatory element
   7579..7598    +  misc_feature   cPPT/CTS (fragment): central polypurine tract and central termination sequence of HIV-1
   7600..7833    +  LTR            3' LTR (ΔU3): self-inactivating 3' long terminal repeat (LTR) from HIV-1
   7911..8032    +  polyA_signal   SV40 poly(A) signal: SV40 polyadenylation signal
   8072..8207    +  rep_origin     SV40 ori: SV40 origin of replication
   8228..8246    -  promoter       T7 promoter: promoter for bacteriophage T7 RNA polymerase
   8254..8409    +  CDS            lacZα (fragment): LacZα fragment of β-galactosidase; lacZ fragment
   8414..8842    +  rep_origin     f1 ori (sequence partly withheld): f1 bacteriophage origin of replication; arrow indicates direction of (+) strand synthesis
   8895..8999    +  promoter       AmpR promoter: bla
   9000..9860    +  CDS            AmpR: β-lactamase; bla; confers resistance to ampicillin, carbenicillin, and related antibiotics
  10031..10619   +  rep_origin     ori: high-copy-number ColE1/pMB1/pBR322/pUC origin of replication
  10802..10894   +  CDS            lacI (fragment): lac repressor; lacI; The lac repressor binds to the lac operator to inhibit transcription in E. coli. This inhibition can be relieved by adding lactose or isopropyl-β-D-thiogalactopyranoside (IPTG).
  10907..10928   +  protein_bind   CAP binding site: CAP binding activates transcription in the presence of cAMP. E. coli catabolite activator protein
  10943..10973   +  promoter       lac promoter: promoter for the E. coli lac operon
  10977..10999   +  protein_bind   lac operator (fragment): The lac repressor binds to the lac operator to inhibit transcription in E. coli. This inhibition can be relieved by adding lactose or isopropyl-β-D-thiogalactopyranoside (IPTG). lac repressor encoded by lacI
  11042..11060   +  promoter       T3 promoter: promoter for bacteriophage T3 RNA polymerase
