[The description below was written by a language model from this plasmid's Addgene catalogue record and pLannotate feature annotations shown in this document.]
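Description:
TFORF1067 is a third-generation-style, self-inactivating lentiviral expression plasmid built on the pLX_TRC317 backbone, carrying the human transcription factor NFATC2 (also known as NFAT1 or NFATP) as an overexpression payload. It belongs to a barcoded transcription factor ORF collection in which each ORF is paired with a unique 24-bp barcode, so that the factor delivered to a cell can be identified by sequencing in pooled screens. The barcode is not annotated as a separate feature in the table. In bacteria the roughly 11.1 kb plasmid is maintained through a high-copy ColE1/pUC-type origin and selected with ampicillin via the β-lactamase gene. An f1 origin and remnants of a lac/lacZα cloning region, flanked by T7 and T3 promoters, are also present in the backbone. The depositor notes that the plasmid can recombine, as is common for LTR-containing vectors.

The viral genome is transcribed from an RSV promoter fused to a truncated HIV-1 5' LTR, followed by the Ψ packaging signal with a gag fragment, the Rev response element for Rev-dependent nuclear export, and a cPPT/CTS element that aids nuclear import. It ends in a ΔU3 3' LTR that inactivates LTR promoter activity after integration, with an SV40 poly(A) signal downstream. Within this unit, an SV40 promoter drives puromycin N-acetyltransferase for selecting transduced mammalian cells. The strong constitutive EF-1α promoter drives the synthesized NFATC2 ORF, with a WPRE downstream to enhance transcript stability and expression. A short U6 promoter fragment annotated between the ORF and the WPRE appears to be residual sequence, and its role is not stated in the record. The construct is intended for lentiviral delivery and stable overexpression of NFATC2, for example in directed-differentiation screens.
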