Addgene plasmid #143920: TFORF1067
Purpose: Lentiviral vector for overexpressing transcription factor ORFs with unique 24-bp barcodes. Barcodes facilitate identification of transcription factors in pooled screens.
Depositing lab: Feng Zhang. Depositing organization: Broad Institute. Publication: A transcription factor atlas of directed differentiation. Joung J, Ma S, Tay T, Geiger-Schuller KR, Kirchgatterer PC, Verdine VK, Guo B, Arias-Garcia MA, Allen WE, Singh A, Kuksenko O, Abudayyeh OO, Gootenberg JS, Fu Z, Macrae RK, Buenrostro JD, Regev A, Zhang F. Cell. 2023 Jan 5;186(1):209-229.e26. doi: 10.1016/j.cell.2022.11.026. PubMed 36608654.
Backbone
  Vector backbone: pLX_TRC317
  Backbone manufacturer: Broad Institute Genetic Perturbation Platform
  Backbone size w/o insert (bp): 8264
  Vector type: Mammalian Expression, Lentiviral
  Selectable markers: Puromycin
Growth in bacteria
  Bacterial resistance: Ampicillin, 100 μg/mL
  Growth temperature: 37°C
  Growth strain: NEB Stable
  Copy number: High Copy
Gene/Insert
  Gene/Insert name: NFATC2
  Species: H. sapiens (human)
  Insert size (bp): 2819
  Entrez Gene: NFATC2 (a.k.a. JCOSL, NFAT1, NFATP)
  Promoter: EF1a
  Cloning method: Unknown
  Sequencing primers: 5′ GGGTGGAGACTGAAGTTAGGCCAG; 3′ CACATAGCGTAAAAGGAGCAACATAG
Terms and licenses: Academic/Nonprofit Terms; Industry Terms: Not Available to Industry
Depositor comments: NM_001258292,ENST00000609943 . The transcription factor ORF portion of this plasmid was synthesized by Genewiz. Please test multiple small colonies in case of plasmid recombination. To make this collection available in a timely manner, a portion of this collection was not fully sequenced by Addgene. If an Addgene verified full plasmid sequence is not available, please contact us prior to placing an order to request the full sequence.
How to cite: TFORF1067 was a gift from Feng Zhang (Addgene plasmid # 143920 ; http://n2t.net/addgene:143920 ; RRID:Addgene_143920)
