>Addgene plasmid #143920 | TFORF1067 | depositor partial sequence | sequence record 283887 | Insert
ACCGCCACCATGCAGAGAGAGGCTGCGTTCAGACTGGGGCACTGCCATCCCCTCCGCATCATGGGGTCTG
TGGACCAAGAAGAGCCGAATGCACATAAGGTCGCCAGCCCACCCTCCGGACCCGCATACCCCGATGATGT
CCTGGACTATGGCCTCAAGCCATACAGCCCCCTTGCTAGTCTCTCTGGCGAGCCCCCCGGCCGATTCGGA
GAGCCGGATAGGGTAGGGCCGCAGAAGTTTCTGAGCGCGGCCAAGCCAGCAGGGGCCTCGGGCCTGAGCC
CTCGGATCGAGATCACTCCGTCCCACGAACTGATCCAGGCAGTGGGGCCCCTCCGCATGAGAGACGCGGG
CCTCCTGGTGGAGCAGCCGCCCCTGGCCGGGGTGGCCGCCAGCCCGAGGTTCACCCTGCCCGTGCCCGGC
TTCGAGGGCTACCGCGAGCCGCTTTGCTTGAGCCCCGCTAGCAGCGGCTCCTCTGCCAGCTTCATTTCTG
ACACCTTCTCCCCCTACACCTCGCCCTGCGTCTCGCCCAATAACGGCGGGCCCGACGACCTGTGTCCGCA
GTTTCAAAACATCCCTGCTCATTATTCCCCCAGAACCTCGCCAATAATGTCACCTCGAACCAGCCTCGCC
GAGGACAGCTGCCTGGGCCGCCACTCGCCCGTGCCCCGTCCGGCCTCCCGCTCCTCATCGCCTGGTGCCA
AGCGGAGGCATTCGTGCGCCGAGGCCTTGGTTGCCCTGCCGCCCGGAGCCTCACCCCAGCGCTCCCGGAG
CCCCTCGCCGCAGCCCTCATCTCACGTGGCACCCCAGGACCACGGCTCCCCGGCTGGGTACCCCCCTGTG
GCTGGCTCTGCCGTGATCATGGATGCCCTGAACAGCCTCGCCACGGACTCGCCTTGTGGGATCCCCCCCA
AGATGTGGAAGACCAGCCCTGACCCCTCGCCGGTGTCTGCCGCCCCATCCAAGGCCGGCCTGCCTCGCCA
CATCTACCCGGCCGTGGAGTTCCTGGGGCCCTGCGAGCAGGGCGAGAGGAGAAACTCGGCTCCAGAATCC
ATCCTGCTGGTTCCGCCCACTTGGCCCAAGCCGCTGGTGCCTGCCATTCCCATCTGCAGCATCCCAGTGA
CTGCATCCCTCCCTCCACTTGAGTGGCCGCTGTCCAGTCAGTCAGGCTCTTACGAGCTGCGGATCGAGGT
GCAGCCCAAGCCACATCACCGGGCCCACTATGAGACAGAAGGCAGCCGAGGGGCTGTCAAAGCTCCAACT
GGAGGCCACCCTGTGGTTCAGCTCCATGGCTACATGGAAAACAAGCCTCTGGGACTTCAGATCTTCATTG
GGACAGCTGATGAGCGGATCCTTAAGCCGCACGCCTTCTACCAGGTGCACCGAATCACGGGGAAAACTGT
CACCACCACCAGCTATGAGAAGATAGTGGGCAACACCAAAGTCCTGGAGATACCCTTGGAGCCCAAAAAC
AACATGAGGGCAACCATCGACTGTGCGGGGATCTTGAAGCTTAGAAACGCCGACATTGAGCTGCGGAAAG
GCGAGACGGACATTGGAAGAAAGAACACGCGGGTGAGACTGGTTTTCCGAGTTCACATCCCAGAGTCCAG
TGGCAGAATCGTCTCTTTACAGACTGCATCTAACCCCATCGAGTGCTCCCAGCGATCTGCTCACGAGCTG
CCCATGGTTGAAAGACAAGACACAGACAGCTGCCTGGTCTATGGCGGCCAGCAAATGATCCTCACGGGGC
AGAACTTTACATCCGAGTCCAAAGTTGTGTTTACTGAGAAGACCACAGATGGACAGCAAATTTGGGAGAT
GGAAGCCACGGTGGATAAGGACAAGAGCCAGCCCAACATGCTTTTTGTTGAGATCCCTGAATATCGGAAC
AAGCATATCCGCACACCTGTAAAAGTGAACTTCTACGTCATCAATGGGAAGAGAAAACGAAGTCAGCCTC
AGCACTTTACCTACCACCCAGTCCCAGCCATCAAGACGGAGCCCACGGATGAATATGACCCCACTCTGAT
CTGCAGCCCCACCCATGGAGGCCTGGGGAGCCAGCCTTACTACCCCCAGCACCCGATGGTGGCCGAGTCC
CCCTCCTGCCTCGTGGCCACCATGGCTCCCTGCCAGCAGTTCCGCACGGGGCTCTCATCCCCTGACGCCC
GCTACCAGCAACAGAACCCAGCGGCCGTACTCTACCAGCGGAGCAAGAGCCTGAGCCCCAGCCTGCTGGG
CTATCAGCAGCCGGCCCTCATGGCCGCCCCGCTGTCCCTTGCGGACGCTCACCGCTCTGTGCTGGTGCAC
GCCGGCTCCCAGGGCCAGAGCTCAGCCCTGCTCCACCCCTCTCCGACCAACCAGCAGGCCTCGCCTGTGA
TCCACTACTCACCCACCAACCAGCAGCTGCGCTGCGGAAGCCACCAGGAGTTCCAGCACATCATGTACTG
CGAGAATTTCGCACCAGGCACCACCAGACCTGGCCCGCCCCCGGTCAGTCAAGGTCAGAGGCTGAGCCCG
GGTTCCTACCCCACAGTCATTCAGCAGCAGAATGCCACGAGCCAAAGAGCCGCCAAAAACGGACCCCCGG
TCAGTGACCAAAAGGAAGTATTACCTGCGGGGGTGACCATTAAACAGGAGCAGAACTTGGACCAGACCTA
CTTGGATGATGTTAATGAAATTATCAGGAAGGAGTTTTCAGGACCTCCTGCCAGAAATCAGACGTAGTAA
TGAACTAGTCCGTAACTTGAAAGTATTTCGATTTCTTGGCTTTATATATCTTGTGGAAAGGACGACTACA
GGACAATCAAAGCGTGTGC
