>Addgene plasmid #143920 | TFORF1067 | depositor partial sequence | sequence record 283888 | Barcode
CTACAGGACAATCAAAGCGTGTGC
